>Addgene plasmid #84131 | pFGC5941-PacI-ath-STTM407 | addgene full sequence | sequence record 167297 | Addgene NGS Result
TGAGACTTTTCAACAAAGGGTAATTTCGGGAAACCTCCTCGGATTCCATTGCCCAGCTATCTGTCACCTC
ATCGAAAGGACAGTAGAAAAGGAAGGTGGCTCCTACAAATGCCATCATTGCGATAAAGGAAAGGCTATCA
TTCAAGATGCCTCTGCCGACAGTGGTCCCAAAGATGGACCCCCACCCACGAGGAGCATCGTGGAAAAAGA
AGACGTTCCAACCACGTCTTCAAAGCAAGTGGATTGATGTGACATCTCCACTGACATAAGGGGTGACGCA
CAACCCCACTATCCTTCGCAAGACCCTTCCTCTATATAAGGAAGTTCATTTCATTTGGAGAGGACAGCCC
AAGCTTACCAAAAGTATCTAATGATTTAAAGTTGTTGTTGTTATGGTCTAATTTAAATATGGTCTAAAGA
AGAAGAATACCAAAAGTATCTAATGATTTAAAGAATTCGGTACGCTGAAATCACCAGTCTCTCTCCACAA
ATCTATCTCTCTCTATTTTCTCCATAAATAATGTGTGAGTAGTTTCCCGATAAGGGAAATTAGGGTTCTT
ATAGGGTTTCGCTCATGTGTTGAGCATATAAGAAACCCTTAGTATGTATTTGTATTTGTAAAATACTTCT
ATCAATAAAATTTCTAATTCCTAAAACCAAAATCCAGTACTAAAATCCAGATCTCCTAAAGTCCCTATAG
ATCTTTGTCGTGAATATAAACCAGACACGAGACGACTAGACCTGGAGCCCAGACGCCGTTCGAAGCTAGA
AGTACCGCTTAGGCAGGAGGCCGTTAGGGAAAAGATGCTAAGGCAGGGTTGGTTACGTTGACTCCCCCGT
AGGTTTGGTTTAAATATGATGAAGTGGACGGAAGGAAGGAGGAAGACAAGGAAGGATAAGGTTGCAGGCC
CTGTGCAAGGTAAGAAGATGGAAATTTGATAGAGGTACGCTACTATACTTATACTATACGCTAAGGGAAT
GATTGTATTTATACCCTATACCCCCTAATAACCCCTTATCAATTTAAGAAATAATCCGCATAAGCCCCCG
CTTAAAAATTGGTATCAGAGCCATGAATAGGTCTATGACCAAAACTCAAGAGGATAAAACCTCACCAAAA
TACGAAAGAGTCCTTAACTCTAAAGATAAAAGATCTTTCAAGATCAAAACTAGTTCCCTCACACCGGTGA
CGGGGATCGCATGCGACCTCTAGACCATCACATTGGAGCTTCAGCTGCTCGAGTTCTATAGTGTCACCTA
AATCGTATGTGTATGATACATAAGGTTATGTATTAATTGTAGCCGCGTTCTTACGTCGACGTACCAATTA
CGCCCCGCCCCGTCACTCATCGCAGTACTGTTGTAATTCATTAAGCATTCTGCCGACATGGAAGCCATCA
CAAACGGCATGATGAACCTGAATCGCCAGCGGCATCAGCACCTTGTCGCCTTGCGTATAATATTTGCCCA
TGGTGAAAACGGGGGCGAAGAAGTTGTCCATATTGGCCACGTTTAAATCAAAACTGGTGAAACTCACCCA
GGGATTGGCTGAGACGAAAAACATATTCTCAATAAACCCTTTAGGGAAATAGGCCAGGTTTTCACCGTAA
CACGCCACATCTTGCGAATATATGTGTAGAAACTGCCGGAAATCGTCGTGGTATTCACTCCAGAGCGATG
AAAACGTTTCAGTTTGCTCATGGAAAACGGTGTAACAAGGGTGAACACTATCCCATATTACCAGCTCACC
GTCTTTCATTGCCATACGGAACTCCGGATGAGCATTCATCAGGCGGGCAAGGATGTGAATAAAGGCCGGA
TAAAACTTGTGCTTATTTTTCTTTACGGTCTTTAAAAAGGCCGTAATATCCAGCTGAACGGTCTGGTTAT
AGGTACATTGAGCAACTGACTGAAATGCCTCAAAATGCTCTTTACGATGCCATTGGGATATATCAACGGT
GGTATATCCAGTGATTTCTTTCTCCATTTTAGCTTCCTTAGCTCCTGAAAATCTCGATAACTCATTAAAG
CTTATCGATGATAAGCTGTCAAACATGAGAATTTAGCCCGCCTAATGAGCGGGCTTTTTGTTGTGATCCG
CGTTGCTGGCGTTTTTCCATAGGCTCCGCCCCCCTGACGAGCATCACAAAAATCGACGCTCAAGTCAGAG
GTGGCGAAACCCGACAGGACTATAAAGATACCAGGCGTTTCCCCCCTGGAAGCTCCCTCGTGCGCTCTCC
TGTTCCGACCCTGCCGCTTACCGGATACCTGTCCGCCTTTCTTAATTAACTCTCTAGACTCACCTAGGAT
CCATGAATTCTGAGATTTTTCAAATCAGTGCGCAAGACGTGACGTAAGTATCCGAGTCAGTTTTTATTTT
TCTACTAATTTGGTCGTTTATTTCGGCGTGTAGGACATGGCAACCGGGCCTGAATTTCGCGGGTATTCTG
TTTCTATTCCAACTTTTTCTTGATCCGCAGCCATTAACGACTTTTGAATAGATACGCTGACACGCCAAGC
CTCGCTAGTCAAAAGTGTACCAAACAACGCTTTACAGCAAGAACGGAATGCGCGTGACGCTCGCGGTGAC
GCCATTTCGCCTTTTCAGAAATGGATAAATAGCCTTGCTTCCTATTATATCTTCCCAAATTACCAATACA
TTACACTAGCATCTGAATTTCATAACCAATCTCGATACACCAAATCGAATCGATGAGCCCAGAACGACGC
CCGGCCGACATCCGCCGTGCCACCGAGGCGGACATGCCGGCGGTCTGCACCATCGTCAACCACTACATCG
AGACAAGCACGGTCAACTTCCGTACCGAGCCGCAGGAACCGCAGGAGTGGACGGACGACCTCGTCCGTCT
GCGGGAGCGCTATCCCTGGCTCGTCGCCGAGGTGGACGGCGAGGTCGCCGGCATCGCCTACGCGGGCCCC
TGGAAGGCACGCAACGCCTACGACTGGACGGCCGAGTCGACCGTGTACGTCTCCCCCCGCCACCAGCGGA
CGGGACTGGGCTCCACGCTCTACACCCACCTGCTGAAGTCCCTGGAGGCACAGGGCTTCAAGAGCGTGGT
CGCTGTCATCGGGCTGCCCAACGACCCGAGCGTGCGCATGCACGAGGCGCTCGGATATGCCCCCCGCGGC
ATGCTGCGGGCGGCCGGCTTCAAGCACGGGAACTGGCATGACGTGGGTTTCTGGCAGCTGGACTTCAGCC
TGCCGGTACCGCCCCGTCCGGTCCTGCCCGTCACCGAGATTTGACTGCAGAATCTTGGACTCCCATGTTG
GCAAAGGCAACCAAACAAACAATGAATGATCCGCTCCTGCATATGGGGCGGTTTGAGTATTTCAACTGCC
ATTTGGGCTGAATTGAAGACATGCTCCTGTCAGAAATTCCGTGATCTTACTCAATATTCAGTAATCTCGG
CCAATATCCTAAATGTGCGTGGCTTTATCTGTCTTTGTATTGTTTCATCAATTCATGTAACGTTTGCTTT
TCTTATGAATTTTCAAATAAATTATCAGATCCGAGCTCGAATTAATTCGGCGTTAATTCAGTACATTAAA
AACGTCCGCAATGTGTTATTAAGTTGTCTAAGCGTCAATTTGTTTACACCACAATATATCCTGCCACCAG
CCAGCCAACAGCTCCCCGACCGGCAGCTCGGCACAAAATCACCACTCGATACAGGCAGCCCATCAGTCCG
GGACGGCGTCAGCGGGAGAGCCGTTGTAAGGCGGCAGACTTTGCTCATGTTACCGATGCTATTCGGAAGA
ACGGCAACTAAGCTGCCGGGTTTGAAACACGGATGATCTCGCGGAGGGTAGCATGTTGATTGTAACGATG
ACAGAGCGTTGCTGCCTGTGATCACCGCGGTTTCAAAATCGGCTCCGTCGATACTATGTTATACGCCAAC
TTTGAAAACAACTTTGAAAAAGCTGTTTTCTGGTATTTAAGGTTTTAGAATGCAAGGAACAGTGAATTGG
AGTTCGTCTTGTTATAATTAGCTTCTTGGGGTATCTTTAAATACTGTAGAAAAGAGGAAGGAAATAATAA
ATGGCTAAAATGAGAATATCACCGGAATTGAAAAAACTGATCGAAAAATACCGCTGCGTAAAAGATACGG
AAGGAATGTCTCCTGCTAAGGTATATAAGCTGGTGGGAGAAAATGAAAACCTATATTTAAAAATGACGGA
CAGCCGGTATAAAGGGACCACCTATGATGTGGAACGGGAAAAGGACATGATGCTATGGCTGGAAGGAAAG
CTGCCTGTTCCAAAGGTCCTGCACTTTGAACGGCATGATGGCTGGAGCAATCTGCTCATGAGTGAGGCCG
ATGGCGTCCTTTGCTCGGAAGAGTATGAAGATGAACAAAGCCCTGAAAAGATTATCGAGCTGTATGCGGA
GTGCATCAGGCTCTTTCACTCCATCGACATATCGGATTGTCCCTATACGAATAGCTTAGACAGCCGCTTA
GCCGAATTGGATTACTTACTGAATAACGATCTGGCCGATGTGGATTGCGAAAACTGGGAAGAAGACACTC
CATTTAAAGATCCGCGCGAGCTGTATGATTTTTTAAAGACGGAAAAGCCCGAAGAGGAACTTGTCTTTTC
CCACGGCGACCTGGGAGACAGCAACATCTTTGTGAAAGATGGCAAAGTAAGTGGCTTTATTGATCTTGGG
AGAAGCGGCAGGGCGGACAAGTGGTATGACATTGCCTTCTGCGTCCGGTCGATCAGGGAGGATATCGGGG
AAGAACAGTATGTCGAGCTATTTTTTGACTTACTGGGGATCAAGCCTGATTGGGAGAAAATAAAATATTA
TATTTTACTGGATGAATTGTTTTAGTACCTAGAATGCATGACCAAAATCCCTTAACGTGAGTTTTCGTTC
CACTGAGCGTCAGACCCCGTAGAAAAGATCAAAGGATCTTCTTGAGATCCTTTTTTTCTGCGCGTAATCT
GCTGCTTGCAAACAAAAAAACCACCGCTACCAGCGGTGGTTTGTTTGCCGGATCAAGAGCTACCAACTCT
TTTTCCGAAGGTAACTGGCTTCAGCAGAGCGCAGATACCAAATACTGTCCTTCTAGTGTAGCCGTAGTTA
GGCCACCACTTCAAGAACTCTGTAGCACCGCCTACATACCTCGCTCTGCTAATCCTGTTACCAGTGGCTG
CTGCCAGTGGCGATAAGTCGTGTCTTACCGGGTTGGACTCAAGACGATAGTTACCGGATAAGGCGCAGCG
GTCGGGCTGAACGGGGGGTTCGTGCACACAGCCCAGCTTGGAGCGAACGACCTACACCGAACTGAGATAC
CTACAGCGTGAGCTATGAGAAAGCGCCACGCTTCCCGAAGGGAGAAAGGCGGACAGGTATCCGGTAAGCG
GCAGGGTCGGAACAGGAGAGCGCACGAGGGAGCTTCCAGGGGGAAACGCCTGGTATCTTTATAGTCCTGT
CGGGTTTCGCCACCTCTGACTTGAGCGTCGATTTTTGTGATGCTCGTCAGGGGGGCGGAGCCTATGGAAA
AACGCCAGCAACGCGGCCTTTTTACGGTTCCTGGCCTTTTGCTGGCCTTTTGCTCACATGTTCTTTCCTG
CGTTATCCCCTGATTCTGTGGATAACCGTATTACCGCCTTTGAGTGAGCTGATACCGCTCGCCGCAGCCG
AACGACCGAGCGCAGCGAGTCAGTGAGCGAGGAAGCGGAAGAGCGCCTGATGCGGTATTTTCTCCTTACG
CATCTGTGCGGTATTTCACACCGCATATGGTGCACTCTCAGTACAATCTGCTCTGATGCCGCATAGTTAA
GCCAGTATACACTCCGCTATCGCTACGTGACTGGGTCATGGCTGCGCCCCGACACCCGCCAACACCCGCT
GACGCGCCCTGACGGGCTTGTCTGCTCCCGGCATCCGCTTACAGACAAGCTGTGACCGTCTCCGGGAGCT
GCATGTGTCAGAGGTTTTCACCGTCATCACCGAAACGCGCGAGGCAGGGTGCCTTGATGTGGGCGCCGGC
GGTCGAGTGGCGACGGCGCGGCTTGTCCGCGCCCTGGTAGATTGCCTGGCCGTAGGCCAGCCATTTTTGA
GCGGCCAGCGGCCGCGATAGGCCGACGCGAAGCGGCGGGGCGTAGGGAGCGCAGCGACCGAAGGGTAGGC
GCTTTTTGCAGCTCTTCGGCTGTGCGCTGGCCAGACAGTTATGCACAGGCCAGGCGGGTTTTAAGAGTTT
TAATAAGTTTTAAAGAGTTTTAGGCGGAAAAATCGCCTTTTTTCTCTTTTATATCAGTCACTTACATGTG
TGACCGGTTCCCAATGTACGGCTTTGGGTTCCCAATGTACGGGTTCCGGTTCCCAATGTACGGCTTTGGG
TTCCCAATGTACGTGCTATCCACAGGAAAGAGACCTTTTCGACCTTTTTCCCCTGCTAGGGCAATTTGCC
CTAGCATCTGCTCCGTACATTAGGAACCGGCGGATGCTTCGCCCTCGATCAGGTTGCGGTAGCGCATGAC
TAGGATCGGGCCAGCCTGCCCCGCCTCCTCCTTCAAATCGTACTCCGGCAGGTCATTTGACCCGATCAGC
TTGCGCACGGTGAAACAGAACTTCTTGAACTCTCCGGCGCTGCCACTGCGTTCGTAGATCGTCTTGAACA
ACCATCTGGCTTCTGCCTTGCCTGCGGCGCGGCGTGCCAGGCGGTAGAGAAAACGGCCGATGCCGGGATC
GATCAAAAAGTAATCGGGGTGAACCGTCAGCACGTCCGGGTTCTTGCCTTCTGTGATCTCGCGGTACATC
CAATCAGCTAGCTCGATCTCGATGTACTCCGGCCGCCCGGTTTCGCTCTTTACGATCTTGTAGCGGCTAA
TCAAGGCTTCACCCTCGGATACCGTCACCAGGCGGCCGTTCTTGGCCTTCTTCGTACGCTGCATGGCAAC
GTGCGTGGTGTTTAACCGAATGCAGGTTTCTACCAGGTCGTCTTTCTGCTTTCCGCCATCGGCTCGCCGG
CAGAACTTGAGTACGTCCGCAACGTGTGGACGGAACACGCGGCCGGGCTTGTCTCCCTTCCCTTCCCGGT
ATCGGTTCATGGATTCGGTTAGATGGGAAACCGCCATCAGTACCAGGTCGTAATCCCACACACTGGCCAT
GCCGGCCGGCCCTGCGGAAACCTCTACGTGCCCGTCTGGAAGCTCGTAGCGGATCACCTCGCCAGCTCGT
CGGTCACGCTTCGACAGACGGAAAACGGCCACGTCCATGATGCTGCGACTATCGCGGGTGCCCACGTCAT
AGAGCATCGGAACGAAAAAATCTGGTTGCTCGTCGCCCTTGGGCGGCTTCCTAATCGACGGCGCACCGGC
TGCCGGCGGTTGCCGGGATTCTTTGCGGATTCGATCAGCGGCCGCTTGCCACGATTCACCGGGGCGTGCT
TCTGCCTCGATGCGTTGCCGCTGGGCGGCCTGCGCGGCCTTCAACTTCTCCACCAGGTCATCACCCAGCG
CCGCGCCGATTTGTACCGGGCCGGATGGTTTGCGACCGCTCACGCCGATTCCTCGGGCTTGGGGGTTCCA
GTGCCATTGCAGGGCCGGCAGGCAACCCAGCCGCTTACGCCTGGCCAACCGCCCGTTCCTCCACACATGG
GGCATTCCACGGCGTCGGTGCCTGGTTGTTCTTGATTTTCCATGCCGCCTCCTTTAGCCGCTAAAATTCA
TCTACTCATTTATTCATTTGCTCATTTACTCTGGTAGCTGCGCGATGTATTCAGATAGCAGCTCGGTAAT
GGTCTTGCCTTGGCGTACCGCGTACATCTTCAGCTTGGTGTGATCCTCCGCCGGCAACTGAAAGTTGACC
CGCTTCATGGCTGGCGTGTCTGCCAGGCTGGCCAACGTTGCAGCCTTGCTGCTGCGTGCGCTCGGACGGC
CGGCACTTAGCGTGTTTGTGCTTTTGCTCATTTTCTCTTTACCTCATTAACTCAAATGAGTTTTGATTTA
ATTTCAGCGGCCAGCGCCTGGACCTCGCGGGCAGCGTCGCCCTCGGGTTCTGATTCAAGAACGGTTGTGC
CGGCGGCGGCAGTGCCTGGGTAGCTCACGCGCTGCGTGATACGGGACTCAAGAATGGGCAGCTCGTACCC
GGCCAGCGCCTCGGCAACCTCACCGCCGATGCGCGTGCCTTTGATCGCCCGCGACACGACAAAGGCCGCT
TGTAGCCTTCCATCCGTGACCTCAATGCGCTGCTTAACCAGCTCCACCAGGTCGGCGGTGGCCCATATGT
CGTAAGGGCTTGGCTGCACCGGAATCAGCACGAAGTCGGCTGCCTTGATCGCGGACACAGCCAAGTCCGC
CGCCTGGGGCGCTCCGTCGATCACTACGAAGTCGCGCCGGCCGATGGCCTTCACGTCGCGGTCAATCGTC
GGGCGGTCGATGCCGACAACGGTTAGCGGTTGATCTTCCCGCACGGCCGCCCAATCGCGGGCACTGCCCT
GGGGATCGGAATCGACTAACAGAACATCGGCCCCGGCGAGTTGCAGGGCGCGGGCTAGATGGGTTGCGAT
GGTCGTCTTGCCTGACCCGCCTTTCTGGTTAAGTACAGCGATAACCTTCATGCGTTCCCCTTGCGTATTT
GTTTATTTACTCATCGCATCATATACGCAGCGACCGCATGACGCAAGCTGTTTTACTCAAATACACATCA
CCTTTTTAGACGGCGGCGCTCGGTTTCTTCAGCGGCCAAGCTGGCCGGCCAGGCCGCCAGCTTGGCATCA
GACAAACCGGCCAGGATTTCATGCAGCCGCACGGTTGAGACGTGCGCGGGCGGCTCGAACACGTACCCGG
CCGCGATCATCTCCGCCTCGATCTCTTCGGTAATGAAAAACGGTTCGTCCTGGCCGTCCTGGTGCGGTTT
CATGCTTGTTCCTCTTGGCGTTCATTCTCGGCGGCCGCCAGGGCGTCGGCCTCGGTCAATGCGTCCTCAC
GGAAGGCACCGCGCCGCCTGGCCTCGGTGGGCGTCACTTCCTCGCTGCGCTCAAGTGCGCGGTACAGGGT
CGAGCGATGCACGCCAAGCAGTGCAGCCGCCTCTTTCACGGTGCGGCCTTCCTGGTCGATCAGCTCGCGG
GCGTGCGCGATCTGTGCCGGGGTGAGGGTAGGGCGGGGGCCAAACTTCACGCCTCGGGCCTTGGCGGCCT
CGCGCCCGCTCCGGGTGCGGTCGATGATTAGGGAACGCTCGAACTCGGCAATGCCGGCGAACACGGTCAA
CACCATGCGGCCGGCCGGCGTGGTGGTGTCGGCCCACGGCTCTGCCAGGCTACGCAGGCCCGCGCCGGCC
TCCTGGATGCGCTCGGCAATGTCCAGTAGGTCGCGGGTGCTGCGGGCCAGGCGGTCTAGCCTGGTCACTG
TCACAACGTCGCCAGGGCGTAGGTGGTCAAGCATCCTGGCCAGCTCCGGGCGGTCGCGCCTGGTGCCGGT
GATCTTCTCGGAAAACAGCTTGGTGCAGCCGGCCGCGTGCAGTTCGGCCCGTTGGTTGGTCAAGTCCTGG
TCGTCGGTGCTGACGCGGGCATAGCCCAGCAGGCCAGCGGCGGCGCTCTTGTTCATGGCGTAATGTCTCC
GGTTCTAGTCGCAAGTATTCTACTTTATGCGACTAAAACACGCGACAAGAAAACGCCAGGAAAAGGGCAG
GGCGGCAGCCTGTCGCGTAACTTAGGACTTGTGCGACATGTCGTTTTCAGAAGACGGCTGCACTGAACGT
CAGAAGCCGACTGCACTATAGCAGCGGAGGGGTTGGATCAAAGTACTTTGATCCCGAGGGGAACCCTGTG
GTTGGCATGCACATACAAATGGACGAACGGATAAACCTTTTCACGCCCTTTTAAATATCCGATTATTCTA
ATAAACGCTCTTTTCTCTTAGGTTTACCCGCCAATATATCCTGTCAAACACTGATAGTTTAAACTGAAGG
CGGGAAACGACAATCTGATCCAAGCTCAAGCTGCTCTAGCATTCGCCATTCAGGCTGCGCAACTGTTGGG
AAGGGCGATCGGTGCGGGCCTCTTCGCTATTACGCCAGCTGGCGAAAGGGGGATGTGCTGCAAGGCGATT
AAGTTGGGTAACGCCAGGGTTTTCCCAGTCACGACGTTGTAAAACGACGGCCAGTGCCAAGCTTGCATGC
CTGCAGGTCCTGCTGAGCCTCGACATGTTGTCGCAAAATTCGCCCTGGACCCGCCCAACGATTTGTCGTC
ACTGTCAAGGTTTGACCTGCACTTCATTTGGGGCCCACATACACCAAAAAAATGCTGCATAATTCTCGGG
GCAGCAAGTCGGTTACCCGGCCGCCGTGCTGGACCGGGTTGAATGGTGCCCGTAACTTTCGGTAGAGCGG
ACGGCCAATACTCAACTTCAAGGAATCTCACCCATGCGCGCCGGCGGGGAACCGGAGTTCCCTTCAGTGA
GCGTTATTAGTTCGCCGCTCGGTGTGTCGTAGATACTAGCCCCTGGGGCACTTTTGAAATTTGAATAAGA
TTTATGTAATCAGTCTTTTAGGTTTGACCGGTTCTGCCGCTTTTTTTAAAATTGGATTTGTAATAATAAA
ACGCAATTGTTTGTTATTGTGGCGCTCTATCATAGATGTCGCTATAAACCTATTCAGCACAATATATTGT
TTTCATTTTAATATTGTACATATAAGTAGTAGGGTACAATCAGTAAATTGAACGGAGAATATTATTCATA
AAAATACGATAGTAACGGGTGATATATTCATTAGAATGAACCGAAACCGGCGGTAAGGATCTGAGCTACA
CATGCTCAGGTTTTTTACAACGTGCACAACAGAATTGAAAGCAAATATCATGCGATCATAGGCGTCTCGC
ATATCTCATTAAAGCAGGACTCTAGGGACTAGTCCCGGGTCTTAATTAAGAAAGGCGGACAGGTATCCCG
TAATCTGCTGCTTGCAAACTTAATTAAGTTTGCAAGCAGCAGATTACCGGATACCTGTCCGCCTTTCTTA
ATTAAGTTTGCAAGCAGCAGATTACCGGATACCTGTCCGCCTTTCTTAATTAAGTTTGCAAGCAGCAGAT
TACCGGATACCTGTCCGCCTTTCTTAATTAAGTTTGCAAGCAGCAGATTACGCGCAGAAAAAAAGGATCT
CAAGGAGATCCTTTGGATCACAAAAAAAAAGCCCGCTCATTAGGCGGGTTAAATTCCCGGGTACTGCAGC
CGATTCATTAATGCAGGTTAACCTGGCTTATCGAAATTAATACGACTCACTATAGGGAGACCGGCAGATC
TGATCCCTACTCCAAAAATGTCAAAGATACAGTCTCAGAAGACCAAAGGGCTATTGAGACTTTTCAACAA
AGGGTAATTTCGGGAAACCTCCTCGGATTCCATTGCCCAGCCATCTGTCACTTCATCGAAAGGACAGTGG
AAAAGGAAGGTGGCTCCTACAAATGCCATCATTGCGATAAAGGAAAGGCTATCATTCAAGATGCCTCTGC
CGACAGTGGTCCCAAAGATGGACCCCCACCCACGAGGAGCATCGTGGGAAAAGAAGACGTTCCAACCACG
TCTTCAAAGCAAGTGGATTGATGTGACATCTCCACTGACGTAAGGGATGACGCACAATCCCACCCCTACT
CCAAAAATGTCAAAGATACTGTCTCAGAAGACCAGAGGGCTAT
Features (pLannotate 1.2.2; 34 found; start..end, strand, type, name):
      1..346     +  promoter       CaMV 35S promoter: strong constitutive promoter from cauliflower mosaic virus
    298..344     +  promoter       minimal CaMV 35S promoter: minimal 35S promoter from cauliflower mosaic virus
    507..683     +  polyA_signal   CaMV poly(A) signal: cauliflower mosaic virus polyadenylation signal
   1245..1263    -  promoter       SP6 promoter: promoter for bacteriophage SP6 RNA polymerase
   1328..1987    -  CDS            CmR: chloramphenicol acetyltransferase; cat; confers resistance to chloramphenicol
   1988..2024    -  promoter       cat promoter (fragment): promoter of the E. coli cat gene encoding chloramphenicol acetyltransferase
   2024..2052    -  promoter       tet promoter: E. coli promoter for tetracycline efflux protein gene
   2114..2282    -  rep_origin     ori (fragment): high-copy-number ColE1/pMB1/pBR322/pUC origin of replication
   2327..2707    +  promoter       MAS promoter: mannopine synthase promoter (Velten et al., 1984)
   2713..3261    +  CDS            bar: PAT_STRHY - Experimental evidence at protein level: Swiss-Prot protein existence level 1. Inactivates phosphinothricin (PPT) by transfer of an acetyl group from acetyl CoA. Can also acetylate demethylphosphinothricin but not PTT or glutamate. This enzyme is an effector of phosphinothricin tripeptide (PTT or bialaphos) resistance. From Streptomyces hygroscopicus. Introduced by genetic manipulation and expressed in glufosinate-tolerant maize by Dekalb Genetics.
   3274..3526    +  terminator     MAS terminator: mannopine synthase terminator
   3612..3636    -  misc_feature   LB T-DNA repeat: left border repeat from nopaline C58 T-DNA
   4061..4855    +  CDS            KanR: aminoglycoside phosphotransferase; aphA-3; confers resistance to kanamycin
   4942..5530    +  rep_origin     ori: high-copy-number ColE1/pMB1/pBR322/pUC origin of replication
   5716..5856    -  misc_feature   bom: basis of mobility region from pBR322
   5958..5997    -  CDS            rop (fragment): Rop protein, which maintains plasmids at low copy number; rop
   6200..6394    -  rep_origin     pVS1 oriV: origin of replication for the Pseudomonas plasmid pVS1 (Heeb et al., 2000)
   6460..7533    -  CDS            pVS1 RepA: replication protein from the Pseudomonas plasmid pVS1 (Heeb et al., 2000)
   7962..8591    -  CDS            pVS1 StaA: stability protein from the Pseudomonas plasmid pVS1 (Heeb et al., 2000)
   9151..9552    -  CDS            Y4CG_SINFN (fragment): Protein inferred from homology: Swiss-Prot protein existence level 3. From Sinorhizobium fredii (strain NBRC 101917 / NGR234).
   9892..9916    -  misc_feature   RB T-DNA repeat: right border repeat from nopaline C58 T-DNA
   9982..10136   -  CDS            lacZα (fragment): LacZα fragment of β-galactosidase; lacZ fragment
  10139..10159   -  misc_feature   MCS (fragment): pUC18/19 multiple cloning site
  10160..10867   -  terminator     OCS terminator: octopine synthase terminator
  10899..10923   +  rep_origin     ori (fragment): high-copy-number ColE1/pMB1/pBR322/pUC origin of replication
  10948..10967   -  rep_origin     ori (fragment): high-copy-number ColE1/pMB1/pBR322/pUC origin of replication
  10964..10988   -  rep_origin     ori (fragment): high-copy-number ColE1/pMB1/pBR322/pUC origin of replication
  10996..11015   -  rep_origin     ori (fragment): high-copy-number ColE1/pMB1/pBR322/pUC origin of replication
  11012..11036   -  rep_origin     ori (fragment): high-copy-number ColE1/pMB1/pBR322/pUC origin of replication
  11044..11063   -  rep_origin     ori (fragment): high-copy-number ColE1/pMB1/pBR322/pUC origin of replication
  11060..11084   -  rep_origin     ori (fragment): high-copy-number ColE1/pMB1/pBR322/pUC origin of replication
  11092..11133   -  rep_origin     ori (fragment): high-copy-number ColE1/pMB1/pBR322/pUC origin of replication
  11238..11256   +  promoter       T7 promoter: promoter for bacteriophage T7 RNA polymerase
  11325..11613   +  promoter       CaMV 35S promoter (fragment): strong constitutive promoter from cauliflower mosaic virus
