[The description below was written by a language model from this plasmid's Addgene catalogue record and pLannotate feature annotations shown in this document.]
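Description:
pFGC5941-PacI-ath-STTM407 is a plant expression binary vector for Agrobacterium-mediated transformation, built to target miR407 for destruction in Arabidopsis thaliana. It is based on the pFGC5941-PacI backbone, which carries a high-copy ColE1/pUC-type origin with a bom site for propagation in E. coli, and the pVS1 oriV with its RepA and StaA replication and stability functions for maintenance in Agrobacterium. A kanamycin resistance gene (aphA-3) lies outside the T-DNA. Between the nopaline-type left and right border repeats sits a bar gene, encoding phosphinothricin acetyltransferase, under the mannopine synthase promoter and terminator, which gives Basta (glufosinate) selection of transformed plants. An OCS terminator and lacZα/MCS remnants from the parental vector also remain near the right border.

The payload is a roughly 2.8 kb cassette inserted at a PacI site that is preserved on both sides. According to the depositor, it contains a 2x35S promoter, the STTM407 short tandem target mimic, the CaMV 35S terminator and a chloramphenicol resistance gene. The feature table agrees with this: a partial and a full CaMV 35S promoter copy span the sequence start, followed by an unannotated interval where the STTM presumably lies, then the CaMV poly(A) signal and a chloramphenicol acetyltransferase gene with its bacterial promoter. T7 and SP6 promoters and origin fragments, probably carried over from an intermediate cloning vector, are also annotated around the cassette. The CmR marker allows dual chloramphenicol and kanamycin selection for recombinants in bacteria. An STTM transcript carries two miRNA-binding mimic sites joined by a spacer. Strong constitutive expression of it sequesters and triggers degradation of the cognate miRNA, so the construct serves for loss-of-function analysis of miR407 in plants.
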