Addgene plasmid #84131: pFGC5941-PacI-ath-STTM407
Purpose: target miRNA407 for destruction in Arabidopsis thaliana
Depositing lab: Guiliang Tang. Depositing organization: Michigan Technological University. Publication: Construction of short tandem target mimic (STTM) to block the functions of plant and animal microRNAs. Tang G, Yan J, Gu Y, Qiao M, Fan R, Mao Y, Tang X. Methods. 2012 Oct;58(2):118-25. doi: 10.1016/j.ymeth.2012.10.006. Epub 2012 Oct 23. PubMed 23098881.
Backbone
  Vector backbone: pFGC5941-PacI
  Backbone manufacturer: Guiliang Tang (Addgene plasmid # 44182)
  Backbone size w/o insert (bp): 8608
  Vector type: Plant Expression
  Selectable markers: Basta
Growth in bacteria
  Bacterial resistance: Chloramphenicol and Kanamycin, 25 & 50 μg/mL
  Growth temperature: 37°C
  Growth strain: DH5alpha
  Copy number: High Copy
Gene/Insert
  Gene/Insert name: STTM407
  Species: A. thaliana (mustard weed)
  Insert size (bp): 2846
  Promoter: 2x35S
  Cloning method: Restriction Enzyme; 5′ cloning site PacI (not destroyed); 3′ cloning site PacI (not destroyed)
  Sequencing primers: 5′ CACTATCCTTCGCAAGACCCTTCC; 3′ CAACACATGAGCGAAACCCTATAA
Terms and licenses: Academic/Nonprofit Terms; Industry Terms: Not Available to Industry
Depositor comments: The insert within this plasmid contains a 2x35S promoter, STTM, T35S and CmR.
How to cite: pFGC5941-PacI-ath-STTM407 was a gift from Guiliang Tang (Addgene plasmid # 84131 ; http://n2t.net/addgene:84131 ; RRID:Addgene_84131)
