>Addgene plasmid #84131 | pFGC5941-PacI-ath-STTM407 | depositor partial sequence | sequence record 160687 | STTM
ACCAAAAGTATCTAATGATTTAAAGTTGTTGTTGTTATGGTCTAATTTAAATATGGTCTAAAGAAGAAGA
ATACCAAAAGTATCTAATGATTTAAA
